>Addgene plasmid #107065 | pET15T-MsePCNA3 | depositor full sequence | sequence record 201972 | pET15T-MsePCNA3 sequence 6465 bps
TTCTTGAAGACGAAAGGGCCTCGTGATACGCCTATTTTTATAGGTTAATGTCATGATAATAATGGTTTCT
TAGACGTCAGGTGGCACTTTTCGGGGAAATGTGCGCGGAACCCCTATTTGTTTATTTTTCTAAATACATT
CAAATATGTATCCGCTCATGAGACAATAACCCTGATAAATGCTTCAATAATATTGAAAAAGGAAGAGTAT
GAGTATTCAACATTTCCGTGTCGCCCTTATTCCCTTTTTTGCGGCATTTTGCCTTCCTGTTTTTGCTCAC
CCAGAAACGCTGGTGAAAGTAAAAGATGCTGAAGATCAGTTGGGTGCACGAGTGGGTTACATCGAACTGG
ATCTCAACAGCGGTAAGATCCTTGAGAGTTTTCGCCCCGAAGAACGTTTTCCAATGATGAGCACTTTTAA
AGTTCTGCTATGTGGCGCGGTATTATCCCGTGTTGACGCCGGGCAAGAGCAACTCGGTCGCCGCATACAC
TATTCTCAGAATGACTTGGTTGAGTACTCACCAGTCACAGAAAAGCATCTTACGGATGGCATGACAGTAA
GAGAATTATGCAGTGCTGCCATAACCATGAGTGATAACACTGCGGCCAACTTACTTCTGACAACGATCGG
AGGACCGAAGGAGCTAACCGCTTTTTTGCACAACATGGGGGATCATGTAACTCGCCTTGATCGTTGGGAA
CCGGAGCTGAATGAAGCCATACCAAACGACGAGCGTGACACCACGATGCCTGCAGCAATGGCAACAACGT
TGCGCAAACTATTAACTGGCGAACTACTTACTCTAGCTTCCCGGCAACAATTAATAGACTGGATGGAGGC
GGATAAAGTTGCAGGACCACTTCTGCGCTCGGCCCTTCCGGCTGGCTGGTTTATTGCTGATAAATCTGGA
GCCGGTGAGCGTGGGTCTCGCGGTATCATTGCAGCACTGGGGCCAGATGGTAAGCCCTCCCGTATCGTAG
TTATCTACACGACGGGGAGTCAGGCAACTATGGATGAACGAAATAGACAGATCGCTGAGATAGGTGCCTC
ACTGATTAAGCATTGGTAACTGTCAGACCAAGTTTACTCATATATACTTTAGATTGATTTAAAACTTCAT
TTTTAATTTAAAAGGATCTAGGTGAAGATCCTTTTTGATAATCTCATGACCAAAATCCCTTAACGTGAGT
TTTCGTTCCACTGAGCGTCAGACCCCGTAGAAAAGATCAAAGGATCTTCTTGAGATCCTTTTTTTCTGCG
CGTAATCTGCTGCTTGCAAACAAAAAAACCACCGCTACCAGCGGTGGTTTGTTTGCCGGATCAAGAGCTA
CCAACTCTTTTTCCGAAGGTAACTGGCTTCAGCAGAGCGCAGATACCAAATACTGTCCTTCTAGTGTAGC
CGTAGTTAGGCCACCACTTCAAGAACTCTGTAGCACCGCCTACATACCTCGCTCTGCTAATCCTGTTACC
AGTGGCTGCTGCCAGTGGCGATAAGTCGTGTCTTACCGGGTTGGACTCAAGACGATAGTTACCGGATAAG
GCGCAGCGGTCGGGCTGAACGGGGGGTTCGTGCACACAGCCCAGCTTGGAGCGAACGACCTACACCGAAC
TGAGATACCTACAGCGTGAGCTATGAGAAAGCGCCACGCTTCCCGAAGGGAGAAAGGCGGACAGGTATCC
GGTAAGCGGCAGGGTCGGAACAGGAGAGCGCACGAGGGAGCTTCCAGGGGGAAACGCCTGGTATCTTTAT
AGTCCTGTCGGGTTTCGCCACCTCTGACTTGAGCGTCGATTTTTGTGATGCTCGTCAGGGGGGCGGAGCC
TATGGAAAAACGCCAGCAACGCGGCCTTTTTACGGTTCCTGGCCTTTTGCTGGCCTTTTGCTCACATGTT
CTTTCCTGCGTTATCCCCTGATTCTGTGGATAACCGTATTACCGCCTTTGAGTGAGCTGATACCGCTCGC
CGCAGCCGAACGACCGAGCGCAGCGAGTCAGTGAGCGAGGAAGCGGAAGAGCGCCTGATGCGGTATTTTC
TCCTTACGCATCTGTGCGGTATTTCACACCGCATATATGGTGCACTCTCAGTACAATCTGCTCTGATGCC
GCATAGTTAAGCCAGTATACACTCCGCTATCGCTACGTGACTGGGTCATGGCTGCGCCCCGACACCCGCC
AACACCCGCTGACGCGCCCTGACGGGCTTGTCTGCTCCCGGCATCCGCTTACAGACAAGCTGTGACCGTC
TCCGGGAGCTGCATGTGTCAGAGGTTTTCACCGTCATCACCGAAACGCGCGAGGCAGCTGCGGTAAAGCT
CATCAGCGTGGTCGTGAAGCGATTCACAGATGTCTGCCTGTTCATCCGCGTCCAGCTCGTTGAGTTTCTC
CAGAAGCGTTAATGTCTGGCTTCTGATAAAGCGGGCCATGTTAAGGGCGGTTTTTTCCTGTTTGGTCACT
GATGCCTCCGTGTAAGGGGGATTTCTGTTCATGGGGGTAATGATACCGATGAAACGAGAGAGGATGCTCA
CGATACGGGTTACTGATGATGAACATGCCCGGTTACTGGAACGTTGTGAGGGTAAACAACTGGCGGTATG
GATGCGGCGGGACCAGAGAAAAATCACTCAGGGTCAATGCCAGCGCTTCGTTAATACAGATGTAGGTGTT
CCACAGGGTAGCCAGCAGCATCCTGCGATGCAGATCCGGAACATAATGGTGCAGGGCGCTGACTTCCGCG
TTTCCAGACTTTACGAAACACGGAAACCGAAGACCATTCATGTTGTTGCTCAGGTCGCAGACGTTTTGCA
GCAGCAGTCGCTTCACGTTCGCTCGCGTATCGGTGATTCATTCTGCTAACCAGTAAGGCAACCCCGCCAG
CCTAGCCGGGTCCTCAACGACAGGAGCACGATCATGCGCACCCGTGGCCAGGACCCAACGCTGCCCGAGA
TGCGCCGCGTGCGGCTGCTGGAGATGGCGGACGCGATGGATATGTTCTGCCAAGGGTTGGTTTGCGCATT
CACAGTTCTCCGCAAGAATTGATTGGCTCCAATTCTTGGAGTGGTGAATCCGTTAGCGAGGTGCCGCCGG
CTTCCATTCAGGTCGAGGTGGCCCGGCTCCATGCACCGCGACGCAACGCGGGGAGGCAGACAAGGTATAG
GGCGGCGCCTACAATCCATGCCAACCCGTTCCATGTGCTCGCCGAGGCGGCATAAATCGCCGTGACGATC
AGCGGTCCAGTGATCGAAGTTAGGCTGGTAAGAGCCGCGAGCGATCCTTGAAGCTGTCCCTGATGGTCGT
CATCTACCTGCCTGGACAGCATGGCCTGCAACGCGGGCATCCCGATGCCGCCGGAAGCGAGAAGAATCAT
AATGGGGAAGGCCATCCAGCCTCGCGTCGCGAACGCCAGCAAGACGTAGCCCAGCGCGTCGGCCGCCATG
CCGGCGATAATGGCCTGCTTCTCGCCGAAACGTTTGGTGGCGGGACCAGTGACGAAGGCTTGAGCGAGGG
CGTGCAAGATTCCGAATACCGCAAGCGACAGGCCGATCATCGTCGCGCTCCAGCGAAAGCGGTCCTCGCC
GAAAATGACCCAGAGCGCTGCCGGCACCTGTCCTACGAGTTGCATGATAAAGAAGACAGTCATAAGTGCG
GCGACGATAGTCATGCCCCGCGCCCACCGGAAGGAGCTGACTGGGTTGAAGGCTCTCAAGGGCATCGGTC
GAGATCCCGGTGCCTAATGAGTGAGCTAACTTACATTAATTGCGTTGCGCTCACTGCCCGCTTTCCAGTC
GGGAAACCTGTCGTGCCAGCTGCATTAATGAATCGGCCAACGCGCGGGGAGAGGCGGTTTGCGTATTGGG
CGCCAGGGTGGTTTTTCTTTTCACCAGTGAGACGGGCAACAGCTGATTGCCCTTCACCGCCTGGCCCTGA
GAGAGTTGCAGCAAGCGGTCCACGCTGGTTTGCCCCAGCAGGCGAAAATCCTGTTTGATGGTGGTTAACG
GCGGGATATAACATGAGCTGTCTTCGGTATCGTCGTATCCCACTACCGAGATATCCGCACCAACGCGCAG
CCCGGACTCGGTAATGGCGCGCATTGCGCCCAGCGCCATCTGATCGTTGGCAACCAGCATCGCAGTGGGA
ACGATGCCCTCATTCAGCATTTGCATGGTTTGTTGAAAACCGGACATGGCACTCCAGTCGCCTTCCCGTT
CCGCTATCGGCTGAATTTGATTGCGAGTGAGATATTTATGCCAGCCAGCCAGACGCAGACGCGCCGAGAC
AGAACTTAATGGGCCCGCTAACAGCGCGATTTGCTGGTGACCCAATGCGACCAGATGCTCCACGCCCAGT
CGCGTACCGTCTTCATGGGAGAAAATAATACTGTTGATGGGTGTCTGGTCAGAGACATCAAGAAATAACG
CCGGAACATTAGTGCAGGCAGCTTCCACAGCAATGGCATCCTGGTCATCCAGCGGATAGTTAATGATCAG
CCCACTGACGCGTTGCGCGAGAAGATTGTGCACCGCCGCTTTACAGGCTTCGACGCCGCTTCGTTCTACC
ATCGACACCACCACGCTGGCACCCAGTTGATCGGCGCGAGATTTAATCGCCGCGACAATTTGCGACGGCG
CGTGCAGGGCCAGACTGGAGGTGGCAACGCCAATCAGCAACGACTGTTTGCCCGCCAGTTGTTGTGCCAC
GCGGTTGGGAATGTAATTCAGCTCCGCCATCGCCGCTTCCACTTTTTCCCGCGTTTTCGCAGAAACGTGG
CTGGCCTGGTTCACCACGCGGGAAACGGTCTGATAAGAGACACCGGCATACTCTGCGACATCGTATAACG
TTACTGGTTTCACATTCACCACCCTGAATTGACTCTCTTCCGGGCGCTATCATGCCATACCGCGAAAGGT
TTTGCGCCATTCGATGGTGTCCGGGATCTCGACGCTCTCCCTTATGCGACTCCTGCATTAGGAAGCAGCC
CAGTAGTAGGTTGAGGCCGTTGAGCACCGCCGCCGCAAGGAATGGTGCATGCAAGGAGATGGCGCCCAAC
AGTCCCCCGGCCACGGGGCCTGCCACCATACCCACGCCGAAACAAGCGCTCATGAGCCCGAAGTGGCGAG
CCCGATCTTCCCCATCGGTGATGTCGGCGATATAGGCGCCAGCAACCGCACCTGTGGCGCCGGTGATGCC
GGCCACGATGCGTCCGGCGTAGAGGATCGAGATCTCGATCCCGCGAAATTAATACGACTCACTATAGGGG
AATTGTGAGCGGATAACAATTCCCCTCTAGAAATAATTTTGTTTAACTTTAAGAAGGAGATATACCATGG
GCAGCAGCCATCATCATCATCATCACAGCAGCGGCCTGGTGCCGCGCGGCAGCCATAGCGAAAACCTGTA
TTTCCAGGGCCATATGCGTATCGCATACGCGAACGCGATGGACTTCAAAACCGTGATCGAAGCGCTGTCT
AAACTGATCGACGAAGTGACCTTCACTTTCACCAGCTCTGGTCTGGACGTTGTTGCGGTTGACCGTGCGC
ATATCAGCCTGATCAAGCTGCACTTCCCGAAAGAAGCGTTCGAAGAATTTGACGTGGAAGACCAGTTCCG
TTTCGGCTTTAACACCCAGTACATGCTGAAGGTTATGGCGTCTGCGAAACGCAAGGAGAAGATTGAGATG
GAGTCCCGTGAAGAGTCCGAAATCGTTATCCGTATGCTGGGCGAACCGCCGCGTGAATTTACCATCCGTA
ACATTGAGGTTCCGATCCAGGAACTGCCGGAGCTGAAACTGGATTTCGACGTGAAGGCGAAAATCACTTC
TGGCGGCTTCAAGAAGGCTGTTAGCGAGATTGCGACCGTTTCTGACTCTGTGGAGATTGACGCGACCGAA
ATGGAGATTAAGCTGCGTTCCAAGGAGTCCACCGAGATCGAGGTGGAGTTCTCCAAAGAAATGGGTGGTC
TGCAGGAAATTGAGGTGAAGAAGCCGTCTGTTTCTTCCTACCCGTCTGACTACCTGGAGGACGTTCTGGT
TCTGACCCGCCTGTCTGGCTTCCTGAACCTGCTGTTCTCTGAGCAGAAACCGCTGCAGCTGGAGTTCAAC
ATGGACAACGGTGGCTCCGTGGTTTATCTGCTGGCGCCGAACGTTGGTTAAGGATCCGGCTGCTAACAAA
GCCCGAAAGGAAGCTGAGTTGGCTGCTGCCACCGCTGAGCAATAACTAGCATAACCCCTTGGGGCCTCTA
AACGGGTCTTGAGGGGTTTTTTGCTGAAAGGAGGAACTATATCCGGATATCCCGCAAGAGGCCCGGCAGT
ACCGGCATAACCAAGCCTATGCCTACAGCATCCAGGGTGACGGTGCCGAGGATGACGATGAGCGCATTGT
TAGATTTCATACACGGTGCCTGACTGCGTTAGCAATTTAACTGTGATAAACTACCGCATTAAAGCTTATC
GATGATAAGCTGTCAAACATGAGAA
Features (pLannotate 1.2.2; 21 found; start..end, strand, type, name):
    104..208     +  promoter       AmpR promoter: bla
    209..1069    +  CDS            AmpR: β-lactamase; bla; confers resistance to ampicillin, carbenicillin, and related antibiotics
   1240..1828    +  rep_origin     ori: high-copy-number ColE1/pMB1/pBR322/pUC origin of replication
   2014..2156    -  misc_feature   bom: basis of mobility region from pBR322
   2258..2449    -  CDS            rop: Rop protein, which maintains plasmids at low copy number; rop
   2466..2846    +  CDS            YPB1_ECOLX: Protein predicted: Swiss-Prot protein existence level 4. From Escherichia coli.
   3088..3712    -  CDS            TcR (fragment): tetracycline efflux protein; tet; confers resistance to tetracycline
   3727..3748    -  protein_bind   CAP binding site: CAP binding activates transcription in the presence of cAMP. E. coli catabolite activator protein
   3761..4843    -  CDS            lacI: lac repressor; lacI; The lac repressor binds to the lac operator to inhibit transcription in E. coli. This inhibition can be relieved by adding lactose or isopropyl-β-D-thiogalactopyranoside (IPTG).
   4844..4921    -  promoter       lacI promoter: lacI
   4929..5208    -  CDS            TcR (fragment): tetracycline efflux protein; tet; confers resistance to tetracycline
   5230..5248    +  promoter       T7 promoter: promoter for bacteriophage T7 RNA polymerase
   5249..5273    +  protein_bind   lac operator: The lac repressor binds to the lac operator to inhibit transcription in E. coli. This inhibition can be relieved by adding lactose or isopropyl-β-D-thiogalactopyranoside (IPTG). lac repressor encoded by lacI
   5288..5310    +  RBS            RBS: efficient ribosome binding site from bacteriophage T7 gene 10 (Olins and Rangwala, 1989)
   5329..5345    +  CDS            capTEV™ (fragment): composite tag for in vivo biotinylation, TEV protease cleavage, and 6xHis tagging
   5356..5373    +  CDS            thrombin site: thrombin recognition and cleavage site
   5380..5400    +  CDS            TEV site: tobacco etch virus (TEV) protease recognition and cleavage site
   6149..6198    +  CDS            SET1 (fragment): solubility-enhancement tag derived from T7 phage gene 10B
   6206..6253    +  terminator     T7 terminator: transcription terminator for bacteriophage T7 RNA polymerase
   6276..6380    -  CDS            TcR (fragment): tetracycline efflux protein; tet; confers resistance to tetracycline
   6428..6456    -  promoter       tet promoter: E. coli promoter for tetracycline efflux protein gene
