>Addgene plasmid #107065 | pET15T-MsePCNA3 | addgene full sequence | sequence record 204537 | Addgene NGS Result
TTCTTGAAGACGAAAGGGCCTCGTGATACGCCTATTTTTATAGGTTAATGTCATGATAATAATGGTTTCT
TAGACGTCAGGTGGCACTTTTCGGGGAAATGTGCGCGGAACCCCTATTTGTTTATTTTTCTAAATACATT
CAAATATGTATCCGCTCATGAGACAATAACCCTGATAAATGCTTCAATAATATTGAAAAAGGAAGAGTAT
GAGTATTCAACATTTCCGTGTCGCCCTTATTCCCTTTTTTGCGGCATTTTGCCTTCCTGTTTTTGCTCAC
CCAGAAACGCTGGTGAAAGTAAAAGATGCTGAAGATCAGTTGGGTGCACGAGTGGGTTACATCGAACTGG
ATCTCAACAGCGGTAAGATCCTTGAGAGTTTTCGCCCCGAAGAACGTTTTCCAATGATGAGCACTTTTAA
AGTTCTGCTATGTGGCGCGGTATTATCCCGTGTTGACGCCGGGCAAGAGCAACTCGGTCGCCGCATACAC
TATTCTCAGAATGACTTGGTTGAGTACTCACCAGTCACAGAAAAGCATCTTACGGATGGCATGACAGTAA
GAGAATTATGCAGTGCTGCCATAACCATGAGTGATAACACTGCGGCCAACTTACTTCTGACAACGATCGG
AGGACCGAAGGAGCTAACCGCTTTTTTGCACAACATGGGGGATCATGTAACTCGCCTTGATCGTTGGGAA
CCGGAGCTGAATGAAGCCATACCAAACGACGAGCGTGACACCACGATGCCTGCAGCAATGGCAACAACGT
TGCGCAAACTATTAACTGGCGAACTACTTACTCTAGCTTCCCGGCAACAATTAATAGACTGGATGGAGGC
GGATAAAGTTGCAGGACCACTTCTGCGCTCGGCCCTTCCGGCTGGCTGGTTTATTGCTGATAAATCTGGA
GCCGGTGAGCGTGGGTCTCGCGGTATCATTGCAGCACTGGGGCCAGATGGTAAGCCCTCCCGTATCGTAG
TTATCTACACGACGGGGAGTCAGGCAACTATGGATGAACGAAATAGACAGATCGCTGAGATAGGTGCCTC
ACTGATTAAGCATTGGTAACTGTCAGACCAAGTTTACTCATATATACTTTAGATTGATTTAAAACTTCAT
TTTTAATTTAAAAGGATCTAGGTGAAGATCCTTTTTGATAATCTCATGACCAAAATCCCTTAACGTGAGT
TTTCGTTCCACTGAGCGTCAGACCCCGTAGAAAAGATCAAAGGATCTTCTTGAGATCCTTTTTTTCTGCG
CGTAATCTGCTGCTTGCAAACAAAAAAACCACCGCTACCAGCGGTGGTTTGTTTGCCGGATCAAGAGCTA
CCAACTCTTTTTCCGAAGGTAACTGGCTTCAGCAGAGCGCAGATACCAAATACTGTCCTTCTAGTGTAGC
CGTAGTTAGGCCACCACTTCAAGAACTCTGTAGCACCGCCTACATACCTCGCTCTGCTAATCCTGTTACC
AGTGGCTGCTGCCAGTGGCGATAAGTCGTGTCTTACCGGGTTGGACTCAAGACGATAGTTACCGGATAAG
GCGCAGCGGTCGGGCTGAACGGGGGGTTCGTGCACACAGCCCAGCTTGGAGCGAACGACCTACACCGAAC
TGAGATACCTACAGCGTGAGCTATGAGAAAGCGCCACGCTTCCCGAAGGGAGAAAGGCGGACAGGTATCC
GGTAAGCGGCAGGGTCGGAACAGGAGAGCGCACGAGGGAGCTTCCAGGGGGAAACGCCTGGTATCTTTAT
AGTCCTGTCGGGTTTCGCCACCTCTGACTTGAGCGTCGATTTTTGTGATGCTCGTCAGGGGGGCGGAGCC
TATGGAAAAACGCCAGCAACGCGGCCTTTTTACGGTTCCTGGCCTTTTGCTGGCCTTTTGCTCACATGTT
CTTTCCTGCGTTATCCCCTGATTCTGTGGATAACCGTATTACCGCCTTTGAGTGAGCTGATACCGCTCGC
CGCAGCCGAACGACCGAGCGCAGCGAGTCAGTGAGCGAGGAAGCGGAAGAGCGCCTGATGCGGTATTTTC
TCCTTACGCATCTGTGCGGTATTTCACACCGCAATGGTGCACTCTCAGTACAATCTGCTCTGATGCCGCA
TAGTTAAGCCAGTATACACTCCGCTATCGCTACGTGACTGGGTCATGGCTGCGCCCCGACACCCGCCAAC
ACCCGCTGACGCGCCCTGACGGGCTTGTCTGCTCCCGGCATCCGCTTACAGACAAGCTGTGACCGTCTCC
GGGAGCTGCATGTGTCAGAGGTTTTCACCGTCATCACCGAAACGCGCGAGGCAGCTGCGGTAAAGCTCAT
CAGCGTGGTCGTGAAGCGATTCACAGATGTCTGCCTGTTCATCCGCGTCCAGCTCGTTGAGTTTCTCCAG
AAGCGTTAATGTCTGGCTTCTGATAAAGCGGGCCATGTTAAGGGCGGTTTTTTCCTGTTTGGTCACTGAT
GCCTCCGTGTAAGGGGGATTTCTGTTCATGGGGGTAATGATACCGATGAAACGAGAGAGGATGCTCACGA
TACGGGTTACTGATGATGAACATGCCCGGTTACTGGAACGTTGTGAGGGTAAACAACTGGCGGTATGGAT
GCGGCGGGACCAGAGAAAAATCACTCAGGGTCAATGCCAGCGCTTCGTTAATACAGATGTAGGTGTTCCA
CAGGGTAGCCAGCAGCATCCTGCGATGCAGATCCGGAACATAATGGTGCAGGGCGCTGACTTCCGCGTTT
CCAGACTTTACGAAACACGGAAACCGAAGACCATTCATGTTGTTGCTCAGGTCGCAGACGTTTTGCAGCA
GCAGTCGCTTCACGTTCGCTCGCGTATCGGTGATTCATTCTGCTAACCAGTAAGGCAACCCCGCCAGCCT
AGCCGGGTCCTCAACGACAGGAGCACGATCATGCGCACCCGTGGCCAGGACCCAACGCTGCCCGAGATGC
GCCGCGTGCGGCTGCTGGAGATGGCGGACGCGATGGATATGTTCTGCCAAGGGTTGGTTTGCGCATTCAC
AGTTCTCCGCAAGAATTGATTGGCTCCAATTCTTGGAGTGGTGAATCCGTTAGCGAGGTGCCGCCGGCTT
CCATTCAGGTCGAGGTGGCCCGGCTCCATGCACCGCGACGCAACGCGGGGAGGCAGACAAGGTATAGGGC
GGCGCCTACAATCCATGCCAACCCGTTCCATGTGCTCGCCGAGGCGGCATAAATCGCCGTGACGATCAGC
GGTCCAATGATCGAAGTTAGGCTGGTAAGAGCCGCGAGCGATCCTTGAAGCTGTCCCTGATGGTCGTCAT
CTACCTGCCTGGACAGCATGGCCTGCAACGCGGGCATCCCGATGCCGCCGGAAGCGAGAAGAATCATAAT
GGGGAAGGCCATCCAGCCTCGCGTCGCGAACGCCAGCAAGACGTAGCCCAGCGCGTCGGCCGCCATGCCG
GCGATAATGGCCTGCTTCTCGCCGAAACGTTTGGTGGCGGGACCAGTGACGAAGGCTTGAGCGAGGGCGT
GCAAGATTCCGAATACCGCAAGCGACAGGCCGATCATCGTCGCGCTCCAGCGAAAGCGGTCCTCGCCGAA
AATGACCCAGAGCGCTGCCGGCACCTGTCCTACGAGTTGCATGATAAAGAAGACAGTCATAAGTGCGGCG
ACGATAGTCATGCCCCGCGCCCACCGGAAGGAGCTGACTGGGTTGAAGGCTCTCAAGGGCATCGGTCGAG
ATCCCGGTGCCTAATGAGTGAGCTAACTTACATTAATTGCGTTGCGCTCACTGCCCGCTTTCCAGTCGGG
AAACCTGTCGTGCCAGCTGCATTAATGAATCGGCCAACGCGCGGGGAGAGGCGGTTTGCGTATTGGGCGC
CAGGGTGGTTTTTCTTTTCACCAGTGAGACGGGCAACAGCTGATTGCCCTTCACCGCCTGGCCCTGAGAG
AGTTGCAGCAAGCGGTCCACGCTGGTTTGCCCCAGCAGGCGAAAATCCTGTTTGATGGTGGTTAACGGCG
GGATATAACATGAGCTGTCTTCGGTATCGTCGTATCCCACTACCGAGATATCCGCACCAACGCGCAGCCC
GGACTCGGTAATGGCGCGCATTGCGCCCAGCGCCATCTGATCGTTGGCAACCAGCATCGCAGTGGGAACG
ATGCCCTCATTCAGCATTTGCATGGTTTGTTGAAAACCGGACATGGCACTCCAGTCGCCTTCCCGTTCCG
CTATCGGCTGAATTTGATTGCGAGTGAGATATTTATGCCAGCCAGCCAGACGCAGACGCGCCGAGACAGA
ACTTAATGGGCCCGCTAACAGCGCGATTTGCTGGTGACCCAATGCGACCAGATGCTCCACGCCCAGTCGC
GTACCGTCTTCATGGGAGAAAATAATACTGTTGATGGGTGTCTGGTCAGAGACATCAAGAAATAACGCCG
GAACATTAGTGCAGGCAGCTTCCACAGCAATGGCATCCTGGTCATCCAGCGGATAGTTAATGATCAGCCC
ACTGACGCGTTGCGCGAGAAGATTGTGCACCGCCGCTTTACAGGCTTCGACGCCGCTTCGTTCTACCATC
GACACCACCACGCTGGCACCCAGTTGATCGGCGCGAGATTTAATCGCCGCGACAATTTGCGACGGCGCGT
GCAGGGCCAGACTGGAGGTGGCAACGCCAATCAGCAACGACTGTTTGCCCGCCAGTTGTTGTGCCACGCG
GTTGGGAATGTAATTCAGCTCCGCCATCGCCGCTTCCACTTTTTCCCGCGTTTTCGCAGAAACGTGGCTG
GCCTGGTTCACCACGCGGGAAACGGTCTGATAAGAGACACCGGCATACTCTGCGACATCGTATAACGTTA
CTGGTTTCACATTCACCACCCTGAATTGACTCTCTTCCGGGCGCTATCATGCCATACCGCGAAAGGTTTT
GCGCCATTCGATGGTGTCCGGGATCTCGACGCTCTCCCTTATGCGACTCCTGCATTAGGAAGCAGCCCAG
TAGTAGGTTGAGGCCGTTGAGCACCGCCGCCGCAAGGAATGGTGCATGCAAGGAGATGGCGCCCAACAGT
CCCCCGGCCACGGGGCCTGCCACCATACCCACGCCGAAACAAGCGCTCATGAGCCCGAAGTGGCGAGCCC
GATCTTCCCCATCGGTGATGTCGGCGATATAGGCGCCAGCAACCGCACCTGTGGCGCCGGTGATGCCGGC
CACGATGCGTCCGGCGTAGAGGATCGAGATCTCGATCCCGCGAAATTAATACGACTCACTATAGGGGAAT
TGTGAGCGGATAACAATTCCCCTCTAGAAATAATTTTGTTTAACTTTAAGAAGGAGATATACCATGGGCA
GCAGCCATCATCATCATCATCACAGCAGCGGCCTGGTGCCGCGCGGCAGCCATAGCGAAAACCTGTATTT
CCAGGGCCATATGCGTATCGCATACGCGAACGCGATGGACTTCAAAACCGTGATCGAAGCGCTGTCTAAA
CTGATCGACGAAGTGACCTTCACTTTCACCAGCTCTGGTCTGGACGTTGTTGCGGTTGACCGTGCGCATA
TCAGCCTGATCAAGCTGCACTTCCCGAAAGAAGCGTTCGAAGAATTTGACGTGGAAGACCAGTTCCGTTT
CGGCTTTAACACCCAGTACATGCTGAAGGTTATGGCGTCTGCGAAACGCAAGGAGAAGATTGAGATGGAG
TCCCGTGAAGAGTCCGAAATCGTTATCCGTATGCTGGGCGAACCGCCGCGTGAATTTACCATCCGTAACA
TTGAGGTTCCGATCCAGGAACTGCCGGAGCTGAAACTGGATTTCGACGTGAAGGCGAAAATCACTTCTGG
CGGCTTCAAGAAGGCTGTTAGCGAGATTGCGACCGTTTCTGACTCTGTGGAGATTGACGCGACCGAAATG
GAGATTAAGCTGCGTTCCAAGGAGTCCACCGAGATCGAGGTGGAGTTCTCCAAAGAAATGGGTGGTCTGC
AGGAAATTGAGGTGAAGAAGCCGTCTGTTTCTTCCTACCCGTCTGACTACCTGGAGGACGTTCTGGTTCT
GACCCGCCTGTCTGGCTTCCTGAACCTGCTGTTCTCTGAGCAGAAACCGCTGCAGCTGGAGTTCAACATG
GACAACGGTGGCTCCGTGGTTTATCTGCTGGCGCCGAACGTTGGTTAAGGATCCGGCTGCTAACAAAGCC
CGAAAGGAAGCTGAGTTGGCTGCTGCCACCGCTGAGCAATAACTAGCATAACCCCTTGGGGCCTCTAAAC
GGGTCTTGAGGGGTTTTTTGCTGAAAGGAGGAACTATATCCGGATATCCCGCAAGAGGCCCGGCAGTACC
GGCATAACCAAGCCTATGCCTACAGCATCCAGGGTGACGGTGCCGAGGATGACGATGAGCGCATTGTTAG
ATTTCATACACGGTGCCTGACTGCGTTAGCAATTTAACTGTGATAAACTACCGCATTAAAGCTTATCGAT
GATAAGCTGTCAAACATGAGAA
Features (pLannotate 1.2.2; 21 found; start..end, strand, type, name):
    104..208     +  promoter       AmpR promoter: bla
    209..1069    +  CDS            AmpR: β-lactamase; bla; confers resistance to ampicillin, carbenicillin, and related antibiotics
   1240..1828    +  rep_origin     ori: high-copy-number ColE1/pMB1/pBR322/pUC origin of replication
   2014..2153    -  misc_feature   bom: basis of mobility region from pBR322
   2255..2446    -  CDS            rop: Rop protein, which maintains plasmids at low copy number; rop
   2463..2843    +  CDS            YPB1_ECOLX: Protein predicted: Swiss-Prot protein existence level 4. From Escherichia coli.
   3085..3709    -  CDS            TcR (fragment): tetracycline efflux protein; tet; confers resistance to tetracycline
   3724..3745    -  protein_bind   CAP binding site: CAP binding activates transcription in the presence of cAMP. E. coli catabolite activator protein
   3758..4840    -  CDS            lacI: lac repressor; lacI; The lac repressor binds to the lac operator to inhibit transcription in E. coli. This inhibition can be relieved by adding lactose or isopropyl-β-D-thiogalactopyranoside (IPTG).
   4841..4918    -  promoter       lacI promoter: lacI
   4926..5205    -  CDS            TcR (fragment): tetracycline efflux protein; tet; confers resistance to tetracycline
   5227..5245    +  promoter       T7 promoter: promoter for bacteriophage T7 RNA polymerase
   5246..5270    +  protein_bind   lac operator: The lac repressor binds to the lac operator to inhibit transcription in E. coli. This inhibition can be relieved by adding lactose or isopropyl-β-D-thiogalactopyranoside (IPTG). lac repressor encoded by lacI
   5285..5307    +  RBS            RBS: efficient ribosome binding site from bacteriophage T7 gene 10 (Olins and Rangwala, 1989)
   5326..5342    +  CDS            capTEV™ (fragment): composite tag for in vivo biotinylation, TEV protease cleavage, and 6xHis tagging
   5353..5370    +  CDS            thrombin site: thrombin recognition and cleavage site
   5377..5397    +  CDS            TEV site: tobacco etch virus (TEV) protease recognition and cleavage site
   6146..6195    +  CDS            SET1 (fragment): solubility-enhancement tag derived from T7 phage gene 10B
   6203..6250    +  terminator     T7 terminator: transcription terminator for bacteriophage T7 RNA polymerase
   6273..6377    -  CDS            TcR (fragment): tetracycline efflux protein; tet; confers resistance to tetracycline
   6425..6453    -  promoter       tet promoter: E. coli promoter for tetracycline efflux protein gene
