[The description below was written by a language model from this plasmid's Addgene catalogue record and pLannotate feature annotations shown in this document.]
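Description:
pET15T-MsePCNA3 is a bacterial expression plasmid for producing PCNA3 (Msed_2250), one of the proliferating cell nuclear antigen homologues of the thermoacidophilic archaeon Metallosphaera sedula, in E. coli. It is built on pET-15b, modified by inserting a TEV protease recognition site just upstream of the NdeI cloning site. The plasmid replicates from the pBR322-type ColE1 origin and retains the rop gene and bom region, consistent with its low-copy listing. Selection is by ampicillin through the β-lactamase gene. The tetracycline-resistance fragments and tet promoter in the feature tables are non-functional remnants of the pBR322 ancestry of the backbone.

The roughly 750 bp insert, recorded as synthetic, lies between NdeI and BamHI, both of which remain intact. Neither feature table annotates it by name, but it occupies the gap between the TEV site and the T7 terminator region. Transcription comes from a T7 promoter followed by a lac operator, with the T7 gene 10 ribosome binding site driving translation and a T7 terminator downstream. The plasmid-borne lacI supplies repressor, so expression stays low until IPTG induction in a host that provides T7 RNA polymerase. The protein carries an N-terminal His6 tag, which the annotation software picks up as a short "capTEV" fragment, followed by the thrombin site native to pET-15b and the added TEV site, so the tag can be removed with either protease after metal-affinity purification. The short "SET1" hit near the terminator is probably backbone sequence derived from T7 phage rather than a deliberate tag.

The two feature tables, from the depositor sequence and the repository's sequencing result, differ by only three nucleotides in length and show the same features. The associated publication studied how the three M. sedula PCNA homologues assemble into a head-to-tail heterotrimer, which points to recombinant protein production for such assembly studies.
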