Addgene plasmid #107065: pET15T-MsePCNA3
Purpose: Expresses M. sedula PCNA3 in E. coli
Depositing lab: Teruyuki Nagamune. Depositing organization: The University of Tokyo. Publication: Three proliferating cell nuclear antigen homologues from Metallosphaera sedula form a head-to-tail heterotrimer. Iwata F, Hirakawa H, Nagamune T. Sci Rep. 2016 May 27;6:26588. doi: 10.1038/srep26588. PubMed 27228945.
Backbone
  Vector backbone: pET-15b
  Backbone manufacturer: Merck Millipore
  Backbone size w/o insert (bp): 5700
  Total vector size (bp): 6500
  Modifications to backbone: TEV protease recognition site was inserted before NdeI site
  Vector type: Bacterial Expression
Growth in bacteria
  Bacterial resistance: Ampicillin, 100 μg/mL
  Growth temperature: 37°C
  Growth strain: DH5alpha
  Growth instructions: Supplement with 1% glucose is recommended to suppress leaky expression.
  Copy number: Low Copy
Gene/Insert
  Gene/Insert name: M. sedula PCNA3 (alt names: Msed_2250; MsePCNA3)
  Species: Synthetic; Metallosphaera sedula
  Insert size (bp): 750
  GenBank ID: WP_012022175
  Promoter: T7 promoter
  Tag / fusion protein: His6 tag (N terminal on backbone)
  Cloning method: Restriction Enzyme; 5′ cloning site NdeI (not destroyed); 3′ cloning site BamHI (not destroyed)
  Sequencing primers: 5′ T7; 3′ T7 Terminal
Terms and licenses: Academic/Nonprofit Terms; Industry Terms: Not Available to Industry
How to cite: pET15T-MsePCNA3 was a gift from Teruyuki Nagamune (Addgene plasmid # 107065 ; http://n2t.net/addgene:107065 ; RRID:Addgene_107065)
